>Addgene plasmid #223520 | pLentiCRISPR v2 puro hGSDME gRNA2 | addgene full sequence | sequence record 444817 | Addgene NGS Result
TGATGCGGTTTTGGCAGTACATCAATGGGCGTGGATAGCGGTTTGACTCACGGGGATTTCCAAGTCTCCA
CCCCATTGACGTCAATGGGAGTTTGTTTTGGCACCAAAATCAACGGGACTTTCCAAAATGTCGTAACAAC
TCCGCCCCATTGACGCAAATGGGCGGTAGGCGTGTACGGTGGGAGGTCTATATAAGCAGCGCGTTTTGCC
TGTACTGGGTCTCTCTGGTTAGACCAGATCTGAGCCTGGGAGCTCTCTGGCTAACTAGGGAACCCACTGC
TTAAGCCTCAATAAAGCTTGCCTTGAGTGCTTCAAGTAGTGTGTGCCCGTCTGTTGTGTGACTCTGGTAA
CTAGAGATCCCTCAGACCCTTTTAGTCAGTGTGGAAAATCTCTAGCAGTGGCGCCCGAACAGGGACTTGA
AAGCGAAAGGGAAACCAGAGGAGCTCTCTCGACGCAGGACTCGGCTTGCTGAAGCGCGCACGGCAAGAGG
CGAGGGGCGGCGACTGGTGAGTACGCCAAAAATTTTGACTAGCGGAGGCTAGAAGGAGAGAGATGGGTGC
GAGAGCGTCAGTATTAAGCGGGGGAGAATTAGATCGCGATGGGAAAAAATTCGGTTAAGGCCAGGGGGAA
AGAAAAAATATAAATTAAAACATATAGTATGGGCAAGCAGGGAGCTAGAACGATTCGCAGTTAATCCTGG
CCTGTTAGAAACATCAGAAGGCTGTAGACAAATACTGGGACAGCTACAACCATCCCTTCAGACAGGATCA
GAAGAACTTAGATCATTATATAATACAGTAGCAACCCTCTATTGTGTGCATCAAAGGATAGAGATAAAAG
ACACCAAGGAAGCTTTAGACAAGATAGAGGAAGAGCAAAACAAAAGTAAGACCACCGCACAGCAAGCGGC
CGCTGATCTTCAGACCTGGAGGAGGAGATATGAGGGACAATTGGAGAAGTGAATTATATAAATATAAAGT
AGTAAAAATTGAACCATTAGGAGTAGCACCCACCAAGGCAAAGAGAAGAGTGGTGCAGAGAGAAAAAAGA
GCAGTGGGAATAGGAGCTTTGTTCCTTGGGTTCTTGGGAGCAGCAGGAAGCACTATGGGCGCAGCGTCAA
TGACGCTGACGGTACAGGCCAGACAATTATTGTCTGGTATAGTGCAGCAGCAGAACAATTTGCTGAGGGC
TATTGAGGCGCAACAGCATCTGTTGCAACTCACAGTCTGGGGCATCAAGCAGCTCCAGGCAAGAATCCTG
GCTGTGGAAAGATACCTAAAGGATCAACAGCTCCTGGGGATTTGGGGTTGCTCTGGAAAACTCATTTGCA
CCACTGCTGTGCCTTGGAATGCTAGTTGGAGTAATAAATCTCTGGAACAGATTTGGAATCACACGACCTG
GATGGAGTGGGACAGAGAAATTAACAATTACACAAGCTTAATACACTCCTTAATTGAAGAATCGCAAAAC
CAGCAAGAAAAGAATGAACAAGAATTATTGGAATTAGATAAATGGGCAAGTTTGTGGAATTGGTTTAACA
TAACAAATTGGCTGTGGTATATAAAATTATTCATAATGATAGTAGGAGGCTTGGTAGGTTTAAGAATAGT
TTTTGCTGTACTTTCTATAGTGAATAGAGTTAGGCAGGGATATTCACCATTATCGTTTCAGACCCACCTC
CCAACCCCGAGGGGACCCGACAGGCCCGAAGGAATAGAAGAAGAAGGTGGAGAGAGAGACAGAGACAGAT
CCATTCGATTAGTGAACGGATCGGCACTGCGTGCGCCAATTCTGCAGACAAATGGCAGTATTCATCCACA
ATTTTAAAAGAAAAGGGGGGATTGGGGGGTACAGTGCAGGGGAAAGAATAGTAGACATAATAGCAACAGA
CATACAAACTAAAGAATTACAAAAACAAATTACAAAAATTCAAAATTTTCGGGTTTATTACAGGGACAGC
AGAGATCCAGTTTGGTTAATTAAGGTACCGAGGGCCTATTTCCCATGATTCCTTCATATTTGCATATACG
ATACAAGGCTGTTAGAGAGATAATTAGAATTAATTTGACTGTAAACACAAAGATATTAGTACAAAATACG
TGACGTAGAAAGTAATAATTTCTTGGGTAGTTTGCAGTTTTAAAATTATGTTTTAAAATGGACTATCATA
TGCTTACCGTAACTTGAAAGTATTTCGATTTCTTGGCTTTATATATCTTGTGGAAAGGACGAAACACCGT
GACAAAAAAGAAGAGATTCGTTTTAGAGCTAGAAATAGCAAGTTAAAATAAGGCTAGTCCGTTATCAACT
TGAAAAAGTGGCACCGAGTCGGTGCTTTTTTGAATTCGCTAGCTAGGTCTTGAAAGGAGTGGGAATTGGC
TCCGGTGCCCGTCAGTGGGCAGAGCGCACATCGCCCACAGTCCCCGAGAAGTTGGGGGGAGGGGTCGGCA
ATTGATCCGGTGCCTAGAGAAGGTGGCGCGGGGTAAACTGGGAAAGTGATGTCGTGTACTGGCTCCGCCT
TTTTCCCGAGGGTGGGGGAGAACCGTATATAAGTGCAGTAGTCGCCGTGAACGTTCTTTTTCGCAACGGG
TTTGCCGCCAGAACACAGGACCGGTTCTAGAGCGCTGCCACCATGGACAAGAAGTACAGCATCGGCCTGG
ACATCGGCACCAACTCTGTGGGCTGGGCCGTGATCACCGACGAGTACAAGGTGCCCAGCAAGAAATTCAA
GGTGCTGGGCAACACCGACCGGCACAGCATCAAGAAGAACCTGATCGGAGCCCTGCTGTTCGACAGCGGC
GAAACAGCCGAGGCCACCCGGCTGAAGAGAACCGCCAGAAGAAGATACACCAGACGGAAGAACCGGATCT
GCTATCTGCAAGAGATCTTCAGCAACGAGATGGCCAAGGTGGACGACAGCTTCTTCCACAGACTGGAAGA
GTCCTTCCTGGTGGAAGAGGATAAGAAGCACGAGCGGCACCCCATCTTCGGCAACATCGTGGACGAGGTG
GCCTACCACGAGAAGTACCCCACCATCTACCACCTGAGAAAGAAACTGGTGGACAGCACCGACAAGGCCG
ACCTGCGGCTGATCTATCTGGCCCTGGCCCACATGATCAAGTTCCGGGGCCACTTCCTGATCGAGGGCGA
CCTGAACCCCGACAACAGCGACGTGGACAAGCTGTTCATCCAGCTGGTGCAGACCTACAACCAGCTGTTC
GAGGAAAACCCCATCAACGCCAGCGGCGTGGACGCCAAGGCCATCCTGTCTGCCAGACTGAGCAAGAGCA
GACGGCTGGAAAATCTGATCGCCCAGCTGCCCGGCGAGAAGAAGAATGGCCTGTTCGGAAACCTGATTGC
CCTGAGCCTGGGCCTGACCCCCAACTTCAAGAGCAACTTCGACCTGGCCGAGGATGCCAAACTGCAGCTG
AGCAAGGACACCTACGACGACGACCTGGACAACCTGCTGGCCCAGATCGGCGACCAGTACGCCGACCTGT
TTCTGGCCGCCAAGAACCTGTCCGACGCCATCCTGCTGAGCGACATCCTGAGAGTGAACACCGAGATCAC
CAAGGCCCCCCTGAGCGCCTCTATGATCAAGAGATACGACGAGCACCACCAGGACCTGACCCTGCTGAAA
GCTCTCGTGCGGCAGCAGCTGCCTGAGAAGTACAAAGAGATTTTCTTCGACCAGAGCAAGAACGGCTACG
CCGGCTACATTGACGGCGGAGCCAGCCAGGAAGAGTTCTACAAGTTCATCAAGCCCATCCTGGAAAAGAT
GGACGGCACCGAGGAACTGCTCGTGAAGCTGAACAGAGAGGACCTGCTGCGGAAGCAGCGGACCTTCGAC
AACGGCAGCATCCCCCACCAGATCCACCTGGGAGAGCTGCACGCCATTCTGCGGCGGCAGGAAGATTTTT
ACCCATTCCTGAAGGACAACCGGGAAAAGATCGAGAAGATCCTGACCTTCCGCATCCCCTACTACGTGGG
CCCTCTGGCCAGGGGAAACAGCAGATTCGCCTGGATGACCAGAAAGAGCGAGGAAACCATCACCCCCTGG
AACTTCGAGGAAGTGGTGGACAAGGGCGCTTCCGCCCAGAGCTTCATCGAGCGGATGACCAACTTCGATA
AGAACCTGCCCAACGAGAAGGTGCTGCCCAAGCACAGCCTGCTGTACGAGTACTTCACCGTGTATAACGA
GCTGACCAAAGTGAAATACGTGACCGAGGGAATGAGAAAGCCCGCCTTCCTGAGCGGCGAGCAGAAAAAG
GCCATCGTGGACCTGCTGTTCAAGACCAACCGGAAAGTGACCGTGAAGCAGCTGAAAGAGGACTACTTCA
AGAAAATCGAGTGCTTCGACTCCGTGGAAATCTCCGGCGTGGAAGATCGGTTCAACGCCTCCCTGGGCAC
ATACCACGATCTGCTGAAAATTATCAAGGACAAGGACTTCCTGGACAATGAGGAAAACGAGGACATTCTG
GAAGATATCGTGCTGACCCTGACACTGTTTGAGGACAGAGAGATGATCGAGGAACGGCTGAAAACCTATG
CCCACCTGTTCGACGACAAAGTGATGAAGCAGCTGAAGCGGCGGAGATACACCGGCTGGGGCAGGCTGAG
CCGGAAGCTGATCAACGGCATCCGGGACAAGCAGTCCGGCAAGACAATCCTGGATTTCCTGAAGTCCGAC
GGCTTCGCCAACAGAAACTTCATGCAGCTGATCCACGACGACAGCCTGACCTTTAAAGAGGACATCCAGA
AAGCCCAGGTGTCCGGCCAGGGCGATAGCCTGCACGAGCACATTGCCAATCTGGCCGGCAGCCCCGCCAT
TAAGAAGGGCATCCTGCAGACAGTGAAGGTGGTGGACGAGCTCGTGAAAGTGATGGGCCGGCACAAGCCC
GAGAACATCGTGATCGAAATGGCCAGAGAGAACCAGACCACCCAGAAGGGACAGAAGAACAGCCGCGAGA
GAATGAAGCGGATCGAAGAGGGCATCAAAGAGCTGGGCAGCCAGATCCTGAAAGAACACCCCGTGGAAAA
CACCCAGCTGCAGAACGAGAAGCTGTACCTGTACTACCTGCAGAATGGGCGGGATATGTACGTGGACCAG
GAACTGGACATCAACCGGCTGTCCGACTACGATGTGGACCATATCGTGCCTCAGAGCTTTCTGAAGGACG
ACTCCATCGACAACAAGGTGCTGACCAGAAGCGACAAGAACCGGGGCAAGAGCGACAACGTGCCCTCCGA
AGAGGTCGTGAAGAAGATGAAGAACTACTGGCGGCAGCTGCTGAACGCCAAGCTGATTACCCAGAGAAAG
TTCGACAATCTGACCAAGGCCGAGAGAGGCGGCCTGAGCGAACTGGATAAGGCCGGCTTCATCAAGAGAC
AGCTGGTGGAAACCCGGCAGATCACAAAGCACGTGGCACAGATCCTGGACTCCCGGATGAACACTAAGTA
CGACGAGAATGACAAGCTGATCCGGGAAGTGAAAGTGATCACCCTGAAGTCCAAGCTGGTGTCCGATTTC
CGGAAGGATTTCCAGTTTTACAAAGTGCGCGAGATCAACAACTACCACCACGCCCACGACGCCTACCTGA
ACGCCGTCGTGGGAACCGCCCTGATCAAAAAGTACCCTAAGCTGGAAAGCGAGTTCGTGTACGGCGACTA
CAAGGTGTACGACGTGCGGAAGATGATCGCCAAGAGCGAGCAGGAAATCGGCAAGGCTACCGCCAAGTAC
TTCTTCTACAGCAACATCATGAACTTTTTCAAGACCGAGATTACCCTGGCCAACGGCGAGATCCGGAAGC
GGCCTCTGATCGAGACAAACGGCGAAACCGGGGAGATCGTGTGGGATAAGGGCCGGGATTTTGCCACCGT
GCGGAAAGTGCTGAGCATGCCCCAAGTGAATATCGTGAAAAAGACCGAGGTGCAGACAGGCGGCTTCAGC
AAAGAGTCTATCCTGCCCAAGAGGAACAGCGATAAGCTGATCGCCAGAAAGAAGGACTGGGACCCTAAGA
AGTACGGCGGCTTCGACAGCCCCACCGTGGCCTATTCTGTGCTGGTGGTGGCCAAAGTGGAAAAGGGCAA
GTCCAAGAAACTGAAGAGTGTGAAAGAGCTGCTGGGGATCACCATCATGGAAAGAAGCAGCTTCGAGAAG
AATCCCATCGACTTTCTGGAAGCCAAGGGCTACAAAGAAGTGAAAAAGGACCTGATCATCAAGCTGCCTA
AGTACTCCCTGTTCGAGCTGGAAAACGGCCGGAAGAGAATGCTGGCCTCTGCCGGCGAACTGCAGAAGGG
AAACGAACTGGCCCTGCCCTCCAAATATGTGAACTTCCTGTACCTGGCCAGCCACTATGAGAAGCTGAAG
GGCTCCCCCGAGGATAATGAGCAGAAACAGCTGTTTGTGGAACAGCACAAGCACTACCTGGACGAGATCA
TCGAGCAGATCAGCGAGTTCTCCAAGAGAGTGATCCTGGCCGACGCTAATCTGGACAAAGTGCTGTCCGC
CTACAACAAGCACCGGGATAAGCCCATCAGAGAGCAGGCCGAGAATATCATCCACCTGTTTACCCTGACC
AATCTGGGAGCCCCTGCCGCCTTCAAGTACTTTGACACCACCATCGACCGGAAGAGGTACACCAGCACCA
AAGAGGTGCTGGACGCCACCCTGATCCACCAGAGCATCACCGGCCTGTACGAGACACGGATCGACCTGTC
TCAGCTGGGAGGCGACAAGCGACCTGCCGCCACAAAGAAGGCTGGACAGGCTAAGAAGAAGAAAGATTAC
AAAGACGATGACGATAAGGGATCCGGCGCAACAAACTTCTCTCTGCTGAAACAAGCCGGAGATGTCGAAG
AGAATCCTGGACCGACCGAGTACAAGCCCACGGTGCGCCTCGCCACCCGCGACGACGTCCCCAGGGCCGT
ACGCACCCTCGCCGCCGCGTTCGCCGACTACCCCGCCACGCGCCACACCGTCGATCCGGACCGCCACATC
GAGCGGGTCACCGAGCTGCAAGAACTCTTCCTCACGCGCGTCGGGCTCGACATCGGCAAGGTGTGGGTCG
CGGACGACGGCGCCGCGGTGGCGGTCTGGACCACGCCGGAGAGCGTCGAAGCGGGGGCGGTGTTCGCCGA
GATCGGCCCGCGCATGGCCGAGTTGAGCGGTTCCCGGCTGGCCGCGCAGCAACAGATGGAAGGCCTCCTG
GCGCCGCACCGGCCCAAGGAGCCCGCGTGGTTCCTGGCCACCGTCGGAGTCTCGCCCGACCACCAGGGCA
AGGGTCTGGGCAGCGCCGTCGTGCTCCCCGGAGTGGAGGCGGCCGAGCGCGCCGGGGTGCCCGCCTTCCT
GGAGACCTCCGCGCCCCGCAACCTCCCCTTCTACGAGCGGCTCGGCTTCACCGTCACCGCCGACGTCGAG
GTGCCCGAAGGACCGCGCACCTGGTGCATGACCCGCAAGCCCGGTGCCTGAACGCGTTAAGTCGACAATC
AACCTCTGGATTACAAAATTTGTGAAAGATTGACTGGTATTCTTAACTATGTTGCTCCTTTTACGCTATG
TGGATACGCTGCTTTAATGCCTTTGTATCATGCTATTGCTTCCCGTATGGCTTTCATTTTCTCCTCCTTG
TATAAATCCTGGTTGCTGTCTCTTTATGAGGAGTTGTGGCCCGTTGTCAGGCAACGTGGCGTGGTGTGCA
CTGTGTTTGCTGACGCAACCCCCACTGGTTGGGGCATTGCCACCACCTGTCAGCTCCTTTCCGGGACTTT
CGCTTTCCCCCTCCCTATTGCCACGGCGGAACTCATCGCCGCCTGCCTTGCCCGCTGCTGGACAGGGGCT
CGGCTGTTGGGCACTGACAATTCCGTGGTGTTGTCGGGGAAATCATCGTCCTTTCCTTGGCTGCTCGCCT
GTGTTGCCACCTGGATTCTGCGCGGGACGTCCTTCTGCTACGTCCCTTCGGCCCTCAATCCAGCGGACCT
TCCTTCCCGCGGCCTGCTGCCGGCTCTGCGGCCTCTTCCGCGTCTTCGCCTTCGCCCTCAGACGAGTCGG
ATCTCCCTTTGGGCCGCCTCCCCGCGTCGACTTTAAGACCAATGACTTACAAGGCAGCTGTAGATCTTAG
CCACTTTTTAAAAGAAAAGGGGGGACTGGAAGGGCTAATTCACTCCCAACGAAGACAAGATCTGCTTTTT
GCTTGTACTGGGTCTCTCTGGTTAGACCAGATCTGAGCCTGGGAGCTCTCTGGCTAACTAGGGAACCCAC
TGCTTAAGCCTCAATAAAGCTTGCCTTGAGTGCTTCAAGTAGTGTGTGCCCGTCTGTTGTGTGACTCTGG
TAACTAGAGATCCCTCAGACCCTTTTAGTCAGTGTGGAAAATCTCTAGCAGGGCCCGTTTAAACCCGCTG
ATCAGCCTCGACTGTGCCTTCTAGTTGCCAGCCATCTGTTGTTTGCCCCTCCCCCGTGCCTTCCTTGACC
CTGGAAGGTGCCACTCCCACTGTCCTTTCCTAATAAAATGAGGAAATTGCATCGCATTGTCTGAGTAGGT
GTCATTCTATTCTGGGGGGTGGGGTGGGGCAGGACAGCAAGGGGGAGGATTGGGAAGACAATAGCAGGCA
TGCTGGGGATGCGGTGGGCTCTATGGCTTCTGAGGCGGAAAGAACCAGCTGGGGCTCTAGGGGGTATCCC
C
[124 nt withheld, positions 8682-8805]
C
[91 nt withheld, positions 8807-8897]
A
[49 nt withheld, positions 8899-8947]
CCTTTGACGTTGGAGTCCACGTTCTTT
[37 nt withheld, positions 8975-9011]
ACCCTATCTCGGTCTATTCTTTTGATTTATAAGGGATTTTGCCGATTTCGGCCTATTGGTTAAAAAATGA
GCTGATTTAACAAAAATTTAACGCGAATTAATTCTGTGGAATGTGTGTCAGTTAGGGTGTGGAAAGTCCC
CAGGCTCCCCAGCAGGCAGAAGTATGCAAAGCATGCATCTCAATTAGTCAGCAACCAGGTGTGGAAAGTC
CCCAGGCTCCCCAGCAGGCAGAAGTATGCAAAGCATGCATCTCAATTAGTCAGCAACCATAGTCCCGCCC
CTAACTCCGCCCATCCCGCCCCTAACTCCGCCCAGTTCCGCCCATTCTCCGCCCCATGGCTGACTAATTT
TTTTTATTTATGCAGAGGCCGAGGCCGCCTCTGCCTCTGAGCTATTCCAGAAGTAGTGAGGAGGCTTTTT
TGGAGGCCTAGGCTTTTGCAAAAAGCTCCCGGGAGCTTGTATATCCATTTTCGGATCTGATCAGCACGTG
TTGACAATTAATCATCGGCATAGTATATCGGCATAGTATAATACGACAAGGTGAGGAACTAAACCATGGC
CAAGTTGACCAGTGCCGTTCCGGTGCTCACCGCGCGCGACGTCGCCGGAGCGGTCGAGTTCTGGACCGAC
CGGCTCGGGTTCTCCCGGGACTTCGTGGAGGACGACTTCGCCGGTGTGGTCCGGGACGACGTGACCCTGT
TCATCAGCGCGGTCCAGGACCAGGTGGTGCCGGACAACACCCTGGCCTGGGTGTGGGTGCGCGGCCTGGA
CGAGCTGTACGCCGAGTGGTCGGAGGTCGTGTCCACGAACTTCCGGGACGCCTCCGGGCCGGCCATGACC
GAGATCGGCGAGCAGCCGTGGGGGCGGGAGTTCGCCCTGCGCGACCCGGCCGGCAACTGCGTGCACTTCG
TGGCCGAGGAGCAGGACTGACACGTGCTACGAGATTTCGATTCCACCGCCGCCTTCTATGAAAGGTTGGG
CTTCGGAATCGTTTTCCGGGACGCCGGCTGGATGATCCTCCAGCGCGGGGATCTCATGCTGGAGTTCTTC
GCCCACCCCAACTTGTTTATTGCAGCTTATAATGGTTACAAATAAAGCAATAGCATCACAAATTTCACAA
ATAAAGCATTTTTTTCACTGCATTCTAGTTGTGGTTTGTCCAAACTCATCAATGTATCTTATCATGTCTG
TATACCGTCGACCTCTAGCTAGAGCTTGGCGTAATCATGGTCATAGCTGTTTCCTGTGTGAAATTGTTAT
CCGCTCACAATTCCACACAACATACGAGCCGGAAGCATAAAGTGTAAAGCCTGGGGTGCCTAATGAGTGA
GCTAACTCACATTAATTGCGTTGCGCTCACTGCCCGCTTTCCAGTCGGGAAACCTGTCGTGCCAGCTGCA
TTAATGAATCGGCCAACGCGCGGGGAGAGGCGGTTTGCGTATTGGGCGCTCTTCCGCTTCCTCGCTCACT
GACTCGCTGCGCTCGGTCGTTCGGCTGCGGCGAGCGGTATCAGCTCACTCAAAGGCGGTAATACGGTTAT
CCACAGAATCAGGGGATAACGCAGGAAAGAACATGTGAGCAAAAGGCCAGCAAAAGGCCAGGAACCGTAA
AAAGGCCGCGTTGCTGGCGTTTTTCCATAGGCTCCGCCCCCCTGACGAGCATCACAAAAATCGACGCTCA
AGTCAGAGGTGGCGAAACCCGACAGGACTATAAAGATACCAGGCGTTTCCCCCTGGAAGCTCCCTCGTGC
GCTCTCCTGTTCCGACCCTGCCGCTTACCGGATACCTGTCCGCCTTTCTCCCTTCGGGAAGCGTGGCGCT
TTCTCATAGCTCACGCTGTAGGTATCTCAGTTCGGTGTAGGTCGTTCGCTCCAAGCTGGGCTGTGTGCAC
GAACCCCCCGTTCAGCCCGACCGCTGCGCCTTATCCGGTAACTATCGTCTTGAGTCCAACCCGGTAAGAC
ACGACTTATCGCCACTGGCAGCAGCCACTGGTAACAGGATTAGCAGAGCGAGGTATGTAGGCGGTGCTAC
AGAGTTCTTGAAGTGGTGGCCTAACTACGGCTACACTAGAAGAACAGTATTTGGTATCTGCGCTCTGCTG
AAGCCAGTTACCTTCGGAAAAAGAGTTGGTAGCTCTTGATCCGGCAAACAAACCACCGCTGGTAGCGGTG
GTTTTTTTGTTTGCAAGCAGCAGATTACGCGCAGAAAAAAAGGATCTCAAGAAGATCCTTTGATCTTTTC
TACGGGGTCTGACGCTCAGTGGAACGAAAACTCACGTTAAGGGATTTTGGTCATGAGATTATCAAAAAGG
ATCTTCACCTAGATCCTTTTAAATTAAAAATGAAGTTTTAAATCAATCTAAAGTATATATGAGTAAACTT
GGTCTGACAGTTACCAATGCTTAATCAGTGAGGCACCTATCTCAGCGATCTGTCTATTTCGTTCATCCAT
AGTTGCCTGACTCCCCGTCGTGTAGATAACTACGATACGGGAGGGCTTACCATCTGGCCCCAGTGCTGCA
ATGATACCGCGAGACCCACGCTCACCGGCTCCAGATTTATCAGCAATAAACCAGCCAGCCGGAAGGGCCG
AGCGCAGAAGTGGTCCTGCAACTTTATCCGCCTCCATCCAGTCTATTAATTGTTGCCGGGAAGCTAGAGT
AAGTAGTTCGCCAGTTAATAGTTTGCGCAACGTTGTTGCCATTGCTACAGGCATCGTGGTGTCACGCTCG
TCGTTTGGTATGGCTTCATTCAGCTCCGGTTCCCAACGATCAAGGCGAGTTACATGATCCCCCATGTTGT
GCAAAAAAGCGGTTAGCTCCTTCGGTCCTCCGATCGTTGTCAGAAGTAAGTTGGCCGCAGTGTTATCACT
CATGGTTATGGCAGCACTGCATAATTCTCTTACTGTCATGCCATCCGTAAGATGCTTTTCTGTGACTGGT
GAGTACTCAACCAAGTCATTCTGAGAATAGTGTATGCGGCGACCGAGTTGCTCTTGCCCGGCGTCAATAC
GGGATAATACCGCGCCACATAGCAGAACTTTAAAAGTGCTCATCATTGGAAAACGTTCTTCGGGGCGAAA
ACTCTCAAGGATCTTACCGCTGTTGAGATCCAGTTCGATGTAACCCACTCGTGCACCCAACTGATCTTCA
GCATCTTTTACTTTCACCAGCGTTTCTGGGTGAGCAAAAACAGGAAGGCAAAATGCCGCAAAAAAGGGAA
TAAGGGCGACACGGAAATGTTGAATACTCATACTCTTCCTTTTTCAATATTATTGAAGCATTTATCAGGG
TTATTGTCTCATGAGCGGATACATATTTGAATGTATTTAGAAAAATAAACAAATAGGGGTTCCGCGCACA
TTTCCCCGAAAAGTGCCACCTGACGTCGACGGATCGGGAGATCTCCCGATCCCCTATGGTGCACTCTCAG
TACAATCTGCTCTGATGCCGCATAGTTAAGCCAGTATCTGCTCCCTGCTTGTGTGTTGGAGGTCGCTGAG
TAGTGCGCGAGCAAAATTTAAGCTACAACAAGGCAAGGCTTGACCGACAATTGCATGAAGAATCTGCTTA
GGGTTAGGCGTTTTGCGCTGCTTCGCGATGTACGGGCCAGATATACGCGTTGACATTGATTATTGACTAG
TTATTAATAGTAATCAATTACGGGGTCATTAGTTCATAGCCCATATATGGAGTTCCGCGTTACATAACTT
ACGGTAAATGGCCCGCCTGGCTGACCGCCCAACGACCCCCGCCCATTGACGTCAATAATGACGTATGTTC
CCATAGTAACGCCAATAGGGACTTTCCATTGACGTCAATGGGTGGAGTATTTACGGTAAACTGCCCACTT
GGCAGTACATCAAGTGTATCATATGCCAAGTACGCCCCCTATTGACGTCAATGACGGTAAATGGCCCGCC
TGGCATTATGCCCAGTACATGACCTTATGGGACTTTCCTACTTGGCAGTACATCTACGTATTAGTCATCG
CTATTACCATGG
Features (pLannotate 1.2.2; 33 found; start..end, strand, type, name):
    217..397     +  LTR            5' LTR (truncated): truncated 5' long terminal repeat (LTR) from HIV-1
    444..569     +  misc_feature   HIV-1 Ψ: packaging signal of human immunodeficiency virus type 1
    553..916     +  CDS            HIV-1 gag (fragment): gag protein from human immunodeficiency virus 1; gag
   1062..1295    +  misc_feature   RRE: The Rev response element (RRE) of HIV-1 allows for Rev-dependent mRNA export from the nucleus to the cytoplasm.
   1672..1772    +  CDS            Rev (fragment): human immunodeficiency virus 1 (HIV-1) Rev protein; rev; enhances nuclear export of unspliced and incompletely spliced viral mRNAs
   1822..1939    +  misc_feature   cPPT/CTS: central polypurine tract and central termination sequence of HIV-1
   1990..2230    +  promoter       U6 promoter: RNA polymerase III promoter for human U6 snRNA
   2260..2335    +  misc_RNA       gRNA scaffold: guide RNA scaffold for the Streptococcus pyogenes CRISPR/Cas9 system
   2353..2371    +  CDS            small t antigen (fragment): SV40 (simian virus 40) small t antigen
   2397..2608    +  promoter       EF-1α core promoter: core promoter for human elongation factor EF-1α
   2633..6736    +  CDS            Cas9: Cas9 (Csn1) endonuclease from the Streptococcus pyogenes Type II CRISPR/Cas system generates RNA-guided double strand breaks in DNA
   6874..7471    +  CDS            PuroR (fragment): puromycin N-acetyltransferase; pac from Streptomyces; confers resistance to puromycin
   7487..8075    +  misc_feature   WPRE: woodchuck hepatitis virus posttranscriptional regulatory element
   8126..8145    +  misc_feature   cPPT/CTS (fragment): central polypurine tract and central termination sequence of HIV-1
   8147..8380    +  LTR            3' LTR (ΔU3): self-inactivating 3' long terminal repeat (LTR) from HIV-1
   8412..8636    +  polyA_signal   bGH poly(A) signal: bovine growth hormone polyadenylation signal
   8640..8661    +  promoter       SV40 promoter (fragment): SV40 enhancer and early promoter
   8682..9110    +  rep_origin     f1 ori (sequence partly withheld): f1 bacteriophage origin of replication; arrow indicates direction of (+) strand synthesis
   9124..9453    +  promoter       SV40 promoter: SV40 enhancer and early promoter
   9501..9548    +  promoter       EM7 promoter: synthetic bacterial promoter&nbsp
   9567..9941    +  CDS            BleoR: antibiotic-binding protein; Sh ble from Streptoalloteichus hindustanus; confers resistance to bleomycin, phleomycin, and Zeocin™
   9951..10076   +  CDS            ble (fragment): BLE_KLEPN - Experimental evidence at protein level: Swiss-Prot protein existence level 1. Binding protein with a strong affinity to the bleomycin family of antibiotics. Binds to CL990; an antimitotic-antibiotic compound. From Klebsiella pneumoniae.
  10071..10192   +  polyA_signal   SV40 poly(A) signal: SV40 polyadenylation signal
  10263..10285   -  protein_bind   lac operator (fragment): The lac repressor binds to the lac operator to inhibit transcription in E. coli. This inhibition can be relieved by adding lactose or isopropyl-β-D-thiogalactopyranoside (IPTG). lac repressor encoded by lacI
  10289..10319   -  promoter       lac promoter: promoter for the E. coli lac operon
  10334..10355   -  protein_bind   CAP binding site: CAP binding activates transcription in the presence of cAMP. E. coli catabolite activator protein
  10368..10460   -  CDS            lacI (fragment): lac repressor; lacI; The lac repressor binds to the lac operator to inhibit transcription in E. coli. This inhibition can be relieved by adding lactose or isopropyl-β-D-thiogalactopyranoside (IPTG).
  10643..11231   -  rep_origin     ori: high-copy-number ColE1/pMB1/pBR322/pUC origin of replication
  11402..12262   -  CDS            AmpR: β-lactamase; bla; confers resistance to ampicillin, carbenicillin, and related antibiotics
  12263..12367   -  promoter       AmpR promoter: bla
  12426..12478   -  misc_feature   bom (fragment): basis of mobility region from pBR322
  12633..13012   +  enhancer       CMV enhancer: human cytomegalovirus immediate early enhancer
  13013..199     +  promoter       CMV promoter (across the origin): human cytomegalovirus (CMV) immediate early promoter
