[The description below was written by a language model from this plasmid's Addgene catalogue record and pLannotate feature annotations shown in this document.]
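Description:
pLentiCRISPR v2 puro hGSDME gRNA2 is an all-in-one, third-generation-style lentiviral CRISPR plasmid of about 13 kb, built on the pLentiCRISPR v2 backbone and designed to knock out human GSDME (gasdermin E, also known as DFNA5) in human cells. It is propagated in E. coli through a high-copy ColE1/pUC-type origin with ampicillin selection (AmpR). The backbone also carries an f1 origin and an SV40/EM7-driven bleomycin/Zeocin resistance cassette that lies outside the viral transfer region.

The lentiviral transfer cassette begins with a CMV enhancer/promoter fused to a truncated HIV-1 5' LTR, which allows Tat-independent production of the viral genomic RNA in packaging cells. This is followed by the Ψ packaging signal, a gag fragment, the Rev response element for nuclear export and the cPPT/CTS, which aids nuclear import of the reverse-transcribed genome. A human U6 Pol III promoter then drives a GSDME-targeting 20-nt spacer joined to the Streptococcus pyogenes gRNA scaffold. Downstream, an EF-1α core promoter expresses S. pyogenes Cas9, followed by a puromycin N-acetyltransferase coding sequence. In this backbone the two are normally linked by a 2A peptide, although the feature table does not annotate a linker or any tags. A WPRE enhances transcript expression, and the ΔU3 3' LTR makes the integrated provirus self-inactivating; a bGH polyadenylation signal follows the LTR.

After packaging with helper plasmids supplied separately and transduction of target cells, puromycin selects cells stably expressing both Cas9 and the guide, giving targeted double-strand breaks that disrupt GSDME. The "gRNA2" in the name suggests it is one of several guides made against the same gene.
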