Addgene plasmid #223520: pLentiCRISPR v2 puro hGSDME gRNA2
Purpose: Knocking out hGSDME in human cells
Depositing lab: Judy Lieberman. Depositing organization: Boston Children's Hospital. Publication: Gasdermin E suppresses tumour growth by activating anti-tumour immunity. Zhang Z, Zhang Y, Xia S, Kong Q, Li S, Liu X, Junqueira C, Meza-Sosa KF, Mok TMY, Ansara J, Sengupta S, Yao Y, Wu H, Lieberman J. Nature. 2020 Mar;579(7799):415-420. doi: 10.1038/s41586-020-2071-9. Epub 2020 Mar 11. PubMed 32188940.
Backbone
  Vector backbone: pLentiCRISPR v2
  Vector type: Mammalian Expression, Lentiviral, CRISPR
Growth in bacteria
  Bacterial resistance: Ampicillin, 100 μg/mL
  Growth temperature: 37°C
  Growth strain: NEB Stable
  Copy number: Unknown
Gene/Insert
  Gene/Insert name: GSDME
  gRNA/shRNA sequence: TGACAAAAAAGAAGAGATTC
  Species: H. sapiens (human)
  Entrez Gene: GSDME (a.k.a. DFNA5, ICERE-1)
Terms and licenses: Academic/Nonprofit Terms; Industry Terms: Not Available to Industry
How to cite: pLentiCRISPR v2 puro hGSDME gRNA2 was a gift from Judy Lieberman (Addgene plasmid # 223520 ; http://n2t.net/addgene:223520 ; RRID:Addgene_223520)
